Addgene plasmid #158369: MAC-SARS-CoV-2 M
Purpose: MAC-tagged gene expression
Depositing lab: Markku Varjosalo. Depositing organization: University of Helsinki, Institute of Biotechnology. Publication: Combined proximity labeling and affinity purification-mass spectrometry workflow for mapping and visualizing protein interaction networks. Liu X, Salokas K, Weldatsadik RG, Gawriyski L, Varjosalo M. Nat Protoc. 2020 Aug 10. pii: 10.1038/s41596-020-0365-x. doi: 10.1038/s41596-020-0365-x. PubMed 32778839.
Backbone
  Vector backbone: MAC-tag-C (#108077)
  Vector type: Mammalian Expression
Growth in bacteria
  Bacterial resistance: Ampicillin, 100 μg/mL
  Growth temperature: 37°C
  Growth strain: DH5alpha
  Copy number: High Copy
Gene/Insert
  Gene/Insert name: SARS-CoV-2 M
  Species: Other
  Entrez Gene: M (a.k.a. GU280_gp05)
  Tag / fusion protein: MAC-tag (C terminal on backbone)
  Cloning method: Gateway Cloning
Terms and licenses: Academic/Nonprofit Terms; Industry Terms
How to cite: MAC-SARS-CoV-2 M was a gift from Markku Varjosalo (Addgene plasmid # 158369 ; http://n2t.net/addgene:158369 ; RRID:Addgene_158369)
