[The description below was written by a language model from this plasmid's Addgene catalogue record and pLannotate feature annotations shown in this document.]
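Description:
MAC-SARS-CoV-2 M is a mammalian expression plasmid of about 7 kb, built by Gateway recombination of the SARS-CoV-2 membrane (M) glycoprotein coding sequence into the MAC-tag-C destination backbone. It is propagated in E. coli through a high-copy ColE1/pUC-type origin and selected with ampicillin via the β-lactamase gene. A partial f1 origin and remnants of lac regulatory sequence are also annotated in the backbone.

The expression cassette is driven by the CMV immediate early enhancer and promoter, followed immediately by short matches to tet operator-containing promoters. This arrangement suggests a tetracycline-regulatable CMV/TetO design, although the catalogue fields do not state this. The M open reading frame sits between attB1 and attB2 recombination scars and is placed upstream of an E. coli BirA-derived biotin ligase coding sequence, with a bGH polyadenylation signal ending the transcript. BirA is the annotated part of the C-terminal MAC-tag supplied by the backbone. The record does not itemise the tag's other components or any BirA mutations, but the associated workflow combines proximity labelling with affinity purification.

Downstream, an FRT site directly precedes a hygromycin resistance gene that has no complete promoter of its own and ends in an SV40 poly(A) signal. That layout is typical of vectors meant for FLP-mediated integration into a genomic FRT landing site, where correct insertion activates hygromycin resistance for isolating stable lines.

The construct is intended to express MAC-tagged M protein in mammalian cells so that its host interaction partners and molecular neighbourhood can be mapped by mass spectrometry.
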