Features (pLannotate 1.2.2; 24 found; start..end, strand, type, name):
      1..380     +  enhancer       CMV enhancer: human cytomegalovirus immediate early enhancer
    381..584     +  promoter       CMV promoter: human cytomegalovirus (CMV) immediate early promoter
    586..605     +  promoter       PLtetO-1 promoter (fragment): modified phage lambda PL promoter with tet operator sites (Lutz and Bujard, 1997)
    607..626     +  promoter       PLtetO-1 promoter (fragment): modified phage lambda PL promoter with tet operator sites (Lutz and Bujard, 1997)
    634..667     +  promoter       TRE3GV promoter (fragment): 3rd-generation Tet-responsive promoter that can be activated by binding of Tet-On® 3G, optimized for retroviral and lentiviral vectors
    803..820     +  protein_bind   attB1 (fragment): mutant version of attB; core recombination site for the Gateway® BP reaction BP Clonase™
    826..1491    +  CDS            VME1_SARS2: Experimental evidence at protein level: Swiss-Prot protein existence level 1. Component of the viral envelope that plays a central role in virus morphogenesis and assembly via its interactions with other viral proteins (By similarity). Regulates the localization of S protein at cis-Golgi, the place of virus budding (PubMed:33229438). May act by binding cytoplasmic c-terminus of S (PubMed:33229438). From Severe acute respiratory syndrome coronavirus 2 (2019-nCoV) (SARS-CoV-2).
   1493..1517    -  protein_bind   attB2: mutant version of attB; recombination site for the Gateway® BP reaction BP Clonase™
   1705..2664    +  CDS            birA: BIRA_ECOLI - Also known as bioR, dhbB. Experimental evidence at protein level: Swiss-Prot protein existence level 1. Acts both as a biotin--[acetyl-CoA-carboxylase] ligase and a biotin-operon repressor. In the presence of ATP, BirA activates biotin to form the BirA-biotinyl-5'-adenylate (BirA-bio-5'-AMP or holoBirA) complex. HoloBirA can either transfer the biotinyl moiety to the biotin carboxyl carrier protein (BCCP) subunit of acetyl-CoA carboxylase, or bind to the biotin operator site and inhibit transcription of the operon. From Escherichia coli (strain K12).
   2714..2938    +  polyA_signal   bGH poly(A) signal: bovine growth hormone polyadenylation signal
   2942..2963    +  promoter       SV40 promoter (fragment): SV40 enhancer and early promoter
   2984..3217    +  rep_origin     f1 ori (fragment) (sequence partly withheld): f1 bacteriophage origin of replication; arrow indicates direction of (+) strand synthesis
   3222..3269    +  protein_bind   FRT: FLP-mediated recombination occurs in the 8-bp core sequence TCTAGAAA (Turan and Bode, 2011). FLP recombinase from the Saccharomyces cerevisiae 2μ plasmid
   3277..4299    +  CDS            HygR: aminoglycoside phosphotransferase from E. coli; aph(4)-Ia; confers resistance to hygromycin
   4309..4434    +  CDS            ble (fragment): BLE_KLEPN - Experimental evidence at protein level: Swiss-Prot protein existence level 1. Binding protein with a strong affinity to the bleomycin family of antibiotics. Binds to CL990; an antimitotic-antibiotic compound. From Klebsiella pneumoniae.
   4429..4550    +  polyA_signal   SV40 poly(A) signal: SV40 polyadenylation signal
   4623..4639    -  protein_bind   lac operator: The lac repressor binds to the lac operator to inhibit transcription in E. coli. This inhibition can be relieved by adding lactose or isopropyl-β-D-thiogalactopyranoside (IPTG). lac repressor encoded by lacI
   4647..4677    -  promoter       lac promoter: promoter for the E. coli lac operon
   4692..4713    -  protein_bind   CAP binding site: CAP binding activates transcription in the presence of cAMP. E. coli catabolite activator protein
   4726..4818    -  CDS            lacI (fragment): lac repressor; lacI; The lac repressor binds to the lac operator to inhibit transcription in E. coli. This inhibition can be relieved by adding lactose or isopropyl-β-D-thiogalactopyranoside (IPTG).
   5001..5589    -  rep_origin     ori: high-copy-number ColE1/pMB1/pBR322/pUC origin of replication
   5760..6620    -  CDS            AmpR: β-lactamase; bla; confers resistance to ampicillin, carbenicillin, and related antibiotics
   6621..6725    -  promoter       AmpR promoter: bla
   6784..6836    -  misc_feature   bom (fragment): basis of mobility region from pBR322
>Addgene plasmid #158369 | MAC-SARS-CoV-2 M | addgene full sequence | sequence record 309557 | Addgene NGS Result
GACATTGATTATTGACTAGTTATTAATAGTAATCAATTACGGGGTCATTAGTTCATAGCCCATATATGGA
GTTCCGCGTTACATAACTTACGGTAAATGGCCCGCCTGGCTGACCGCCCAACGACCCCCGCCCATTGACG
TCAATAATGACGTATGTTCCCATAGTAACGCCAATAGGGACTTTCCATTGACGTCAATGGGTGGAGTATT
TACGGTAAACTGCCCACTTGGCAGTACATCAAGTGTATCATATGCCAAGTACGCCCCCTATTGACGTCAA
TGACGGTAAATGGCCCGCCTGGCATTATGCCCAGTACATGACCTTATGGGACTTTCCTACTTGGCAGTAC
ATCTACGTATTAGTCATCGCTATTACCATGGTGATGCGGTTTTGGCAGTACATCAATGGGCGTGGATAGC
GGTTTGACTCACGGGGATTTCCAAGTCTCCACCCCATTGACGTCAATGGGAGTTTGTTTTGGCACCAAAA
TCAACGGGACTTTCCAAAATGTCGTAACAACTCCGCCCCATTGACGCAAATGGGCGGTAGGCGTGTACGG
TGGGAGGTCTATATAAGCAGAGCTCTCCCTATCAGTGATAGAGATCTCCCTATCAGTGATAGAGATCGTC
GACGAGCTCGTTTAGTGAACCGTCAGATCGCCTGGAGACGCCATCCACGCTGTTTTGACCTCCATAGAAG
ACACCGGGACCGATCCAGCCTCCGGACTCTAGCGTTTAAACTTAAGCTTGGTACCGAGCTCGGATCCACT
AGTCCAGTGTGGTGGAATTCTGCAGATATCAACAAGTTTGTACAAAAAAGTTGGCATGGCTGACTCTAAC
GGTACCATCACCGTGGAGGAACTGAAGAAGCTGCTGGAGCAGTGGAACCTGGTCATCGGCTTCCTGTTCC
TGACCTGGATCTGCCTGCTGCAGTTCGCCTACGCTAACCGCAACAGGTTCCTGTACATCATCAAGCTGAT
CTTCCTGTGGCTGCTGTGGCCTGTGACCCTGGCTTGCTTCGTGCTGGCTGCCGTGTACCGCATCAACTGG
ATCACCGGCGGAATCGCCATCGCTATGGCCTGCCTGGTGGGCCTGATGTGGCTGTCTTACTTCATCGCTA
GCTTCAGGCTGTTCGCCAGAACCCGTTCCATGTGGTCTTTCAACCCCGAGACCAACATCCTGCTGAACGT
GCCTCTGCACGGAACCATCCTGACCAGACCACTGCTGGAGAGCGAACTGGTCATCGGCGCTGTGATCCTG
AGAGGACACCTGCGTATCGCCGGACACCACCTGGGTCGTTGCGACATCAAGGACCTGCCCAAGGAAATCA
CCGTGGCTACCAGCCGCACCCTGTCCTACTACAAGCTGGGAGCTTCTCAGAGAGTGGCTGGTGACTCTGG
TTTCGCTGCTTACTCTCGCTACAGGATCGGTAACTACAAGCTGAACACCGACCACAGCTCCTCTAGCGAC
AACATCGCCCTGCTGGTGCAGTACCCAACTTTCTTGTACAAAGTGGTTGATATCAAGGCCGCCGACATCA
CCAGCCTGTACAAGAAAGTGGGGTGGAGCCATCCCCAGTTCGAGAAGGGCGGAGGATCTGGCGGCGGAAG
CGGCGGAGGAAGCTGGTCCCACCCTCAGTTTGAGAAAGGCACCGAGCTGGGCAGCACCATGGCCAGCTAC
CCCTACGACGTGCCCGACTACGCCAAGGACAACACCGTGCCCCTGAAGCTGATCGCCCTGCTGGCCAACG
GCGAGTTCCACTCTGGCGAGCAGCTGGGCGAGACACTGGGCATGAGCAGAGCCGCCATCAACAAGCACAT
CCAGACCCTGCGGGACTGGGGCGTGGACGTGTTCACAGTGCCCGGCAAGGGCTACAGCCTGCCCGAGCCC
ATCCAGCTGCTGAACGCCAAGCAGATCCTGGGCCAGCTGGATGGCGGATCTGTGGCCGTGCTGCCCGTGA
TCGACAGCACCAACCAGTATCTGCTCGACCGGATCGGCGAGCTGAAGTCCGGCGACGCCTGTATCGCCGA
GTACCAGCAGGCCGGCAGAGGCGGCAGGGGCAGAAAGTGGTTCAGCCCCTTCGGCGCCAACCTGTACCTG
AGCATGTTCTGGAGACTGGAACAGGGCCCAGCCGCCGCTATTGGCCTGAGCCTGGTCATCGGCATCGTGA
TGGCCGAGGTGCTGCGGAAGCTGGGCGCCGACAAAGTGCGCGTGAAGTGGCCCAACGACCTGTATCTGCA
GGACCGGAAGCTGGCCGGCATCCTGGTGGAACTGACCGGCAAAACAGGCGACGCCGCCCAGATCGTGATC
GGCGCTGGCATCAACATGGCCATGCGGCGGGTGGAAGAGAGCGTGGTCAACCAGGGCTGGATCACCCTGC
AGGAAGCCGGCATCAACCTGGACCGGAACACCCTGGCCGCCATGCTGATCAGAGAGCTGAGAGCCGCCCT
GGAACTGTTCGAGCAGGAAGGCCTGGCCCCCTACCTGAGCAGATGGGAGAAGCTGGACAACTTCATCAAC
CGGCCCGTGAAACTGATCATCGGCGACAAAGAGATCTTCGGCATCAGCCGGGGCATCGACAAGCAGGGGG
CCCTGCTCCTGGAACAGGACGGCATCATCAAGCCCTGGATGGGCGGCGAGATCAGCCTGCGGAGCGCCGA
GAAGTGATGACTCGAGTCTAGAGGGCCCGTTTAAACCCGCTGATCAGCCTCGACTGTGCCTTCTAGTTGC
CAGCCATCTGTTGTTTGCCCCTCCCCCGTGCCTTCCTTGACCCTGGAAGGTGCCACTCCCACTGTCCTTT
CCTAATAAAATGAGGAAATTGCATCGCATTGTCTGAGTAGGTGTCATTCTATTCTGGGGGGTGGGGTGGG
GCAGGACAGCAAGGGGGAGGATTGGGAAGACAATAGCAGGCATGCTGGGGATGCGGTGGGCTCTATGGCT
TCTGAGGCGGAAAGAACCAGCTGGGGCTCTAGGGGGTATCCCC
[124 nt withheld, positions 2984-3107]
C
[91 nt withheld, positions 3109-3199]
AGGGTGATGGTTCACGTACCTAGAAGTTCCTATTCCGAAGTTCCTATTCTCTAGAAAGTATAGGAACTTC
CTTGGCCAAAAAGCCTGAACTCACCGCGACGTCTGTCGAGAAGTTTCTGATCGAAAAGTTCGACAGCGTC
TCCGACCTGATGCAGCTCTCGGAGGGCGAAGAATCTCGTGCTTTCAGCTTCGATGTAGGAGGGCGTGGAT
ATGTCCTGCGGGTAAATAGCTGCGCCGATGGTTTCTACAAAGATCGTTATGTTTATCGGCACTTTGCATC
GGCCGCGCTCCCGATTCCGGAAGTGCTTGACATTGGGGAATTCAGCGAGAGCCTGACCTATTGCATCTCC
CGCCGTGCACAGGGTGTCACGTTGCAAGACCTGCCTGAAACCGAACTGCCCGCTGTTCTGCAGCCGGTCG
CGGAGGCCATGGATGCGATCGCTGCGGCCGATCTTAGCCAGACGAGCGGGTTCGGCCCATTCGGACCGCA
AGGAATCGGTCAATACACTACATGGCGTGATTTCATATGCGCGATTGCTGATCCCCATGTGTATCACTGG
CAAACTGTGATGGACGACACCGTCAGTGCGTCCGTCGCGCAGGCTCTCGATGAGCTGATGCTTTGGGCCG
AGGACTGCCCCGAAGTCCGGCACCTCGTGCACGCGGATTTCGGCTCCAACAATGTCCTGACGGACAATGG
CCGCATAACAGCGGTCATTGACTGGAGCGAGGCGATGTTCGGGGATTCCCAATACGAGGTCGCCAACATC
TTCTTCTGGAGGCCGTGGTTGGCTTGTATGGAGCAGCAGACGCGCTACTTCGAGCGGAGGCATCCGGAGC
TTGCAGGATCGCCGCGGCTCCGGGCGTATATGCTCCGCATTGGTCTTGACCAACTCTATCAGAGCTTGGT
TGACGGCAATTTCGATGATGCAGCTTGGGCGCAGGGTCGATGCGACGCAATCGTCCGATCCGGAGCCGGG
ACTGTCGGGCGTACACAAATCGCCCGCAGAAGCGCGGCCGTCTGGACCGATGGCTGTGTAGAAGTACTCG
CCGATAGTGGAAACCGACGCCCCAGCACTCGTCCGAGGGCAAAGGAATAGCACGTACTACGAGATTTCGA
TTCCACCGCCGCCTTCTATGAAAGGTTGGGCTTCGGAATCGTTTTCCGGGACGCCGGCTGGATGATCCTC
CAGCGCGGGGATCTCATGCTGGAGTTCTTCGCCCACCCCAACTTGTTTATTGCAGCTTATAATGGTTACA
AATAAAGCAATAGCATCACAAATTTCACAAATAAAGCATTTTTTTCACTGCATTCTAGTTGTGGTTTGTC
CAAACTCATCAATGTATCTTATCATGTCTGTATACCGTCGACCTCTAGCTAGAGCTTGGCGTAATCATGG
TCATAGCTGTTTCCTGTGTGAAATTGTTATCCGCTCACAATTCCACACAACATACGAGCCGGAAGCATAA
AGTGTAAAGCCTGGGGTGCCTAATGAGTGAGCTAACTCACATTAATTGCGTTGCGCTCACTGCCCGCTTT
CCAGTCGGGAAACCTGTCGTGCCAGCTGCATTAATGAATCGGCCAACGCGCGGGGAGAGGCGGTTTGCGT
ATTGGGCGCTCTTCCGCTTCCTCGCTCACTGACTCGCTGCGCTCGGTCGTTCGGCTGCGGCGAGCGGTAT
CAGCTCACTCAAAGGCGGTAATACGGTTATCCACAGAATCAGGGGATAACGCAGGAAAGAACATGTGAGC
AAAAGGCCAGCAAAAGGCCAGGAACCGTAAAAAGGCCGCGTTGCTGGCGTTTTTCCATAGGCTCCGCCCC
CCTGACGAGCATCACAAAAATCGACGCTCAAGTCAGAGGTGGCGAAACCCGACAGGACTATAAAGATACC
AGGCGTTTCCCCCTGGAAGCTCCCTCGTGCGCTCTCCTGTTCCGACCCTGCCGCTTACCGGATACCTGTC
CGCCTTTCTCCCTTCGGGAAGCGTGGCGCTTTCTCATAGCTCACGCTGTAGGTATCTCAGTTCGGTGTAG
GTCGTTCGCTCCAAGCTGGGCTGTGTGCACGAACCCCCCGTTCAGCCCGACCGCTGCGCCTTATCCGGTA
ACTATCGTCTTGAGTCCAACCCGGTAAGACACGACTTATCGCCACTGGCAGCAGCCACTGGTAACAGGAT
TAGCAGAGCGAGGTATGTAGGCGGTGCTACAGAGTTCTTGAAGTGGTGGCCTAACTACGGCTACACTAGA
AGAACAGTATTTGGTATCTGCGCTCTGCTGAAGCCAGTTACCTTCGGAAAAAGAGTTGGTAGCTCTTGAT
CCGGCAAACAAACCACCGCTGGTAGCGGTGGTTTTTTTGTTTGCAAGCAGCAGATTACGCGCAGAAAAAA
AGGATCTCAAGAAGATCCTTTGATCTTTTCTACGGGGTCTGACGCTCAGTGGAACGAAAACTCACGTTAA
GGGATTTTGGTCATGAGATTATCAAAAAGGATCTTCACCTAGATCCTTTTAAATTAAAAATGAAGTTTTA
AATCAATCTAAAGTATATATGAGTAAACTTGGTCTGACAGTTACCAATGCTTAATCAGTGAGGCACCTAT
CTCAGCGATCTGTCTATTTCGTTCATCCATAGTTGCCTGACTCCCCGTCGTGTAGATAACTACGATACGG
GAGGGCTTACCATCTGGCCCCAGTGCTGCAATGATACCGCGAGACCCACGCTCACCGGCTCCAGATTTAT
CAGCAATAAACCAGCCAGCCGGAAGGGCCGAGCGCAGAAGTGGTCCTGCAACTTTATCCGCCTCCATCCA
GTCTATTAATTGTTGCCGGGAAGCTAGAGTAAGTAGTTCGCCAGTTAATAGTTTGCGCAACGTTGTTGCC
ATTGCTACAGGCATCGTGGTGTCACGCTCGTCGTTTGGTATGGCTTCATTCAGCTCCGGTTCCCAACGAT
CAAGGCGAGTTACATGATCCCCCATGTTGTGCAAAAAAGCGGTTAGCTCCTTCGGTCCTCCGATCGTTGT
CAGAAGTAAGTTGGCCGCAGTGTTATCACTCATGGTTATGGCAGCACTGCATAATTCTCTTACTGTCATG
CCATCCGTAAGATGCTTTTCTGTGACTGGTGAGTACTCAACCAAGTCATTCTGAGAATAGTGTATGCGGC
GACCGAGTTGCTCTTGCCCGGCGTCAATACGGGATAATACCGCGCCACATAGCAGAACTTTAAAAGTGCT
CATCATTGGAAAACGTTCTTCGGGGCGAAAACTCTCAAGGATCTTACCGCTGTTGAGATCCAGTTCGATG
TAACCCACTCGTGCACCCAACTGATCTTCAGCATCTTTTACTTTCACCAGCGTTTCTGGGTGAGCAAAAA
CAGGAAGGCAAAATGCCGCAAAAAAGGGAATAAGGGCGACACGGAAATGTTGAATACTCATACTCTTCCT
TTTTCAATATTATTGAAGCATTTATCAGGGTTATTGTCTCATGAGCGGATACATATTTGAATGTATTTAG
AAAAATAAACAAATAGGGGTTCCGCGCACATTTCCCCGAAAAGTGCCACCTGACGTCGACGGATCGGGAG
ATCTCCCGATCCCCTATGGTGCACTCTCAGTACAATCTGCTCTGATGCCGCATAGTTAAGCCAGTATCTG
CTCCCTGCTTGTGTGTTGGAGGTCGCTGAGTAGTGCGCGAGCAAAATTTAAGCTACAACAAGGCAAGGCT
TGACCGACAATTGCATGAAGAATCTGCTTAGGGTTAGGCGTTTTGCGCTGCTTCGCGATGTACGGGCCAG
ATATACGCGTT
